>Addgene plasmid #105253 | YIplac211-APL5-mCherry2Bx6 | depositor full sequence | sequence record 199812 | YIplac211-APL5-mCherry2Bx6 sequence 9038 bps
GCGCCCAATACGCAAACCGCCTCTCCCCGCGCGTTGGCCGATTCATTAATGCAGCTGGCACGACAGGTTT
CCCGACTGGAAAGCGGGCAGTGAGCGCAACGCAATTAATGTGAGTTAGCTCACTCATTAGGCACCCCAGG
CTTTACACTTTATGCTTCCGGCTCGTATGTTGTGTGGAATTGTGAGCGGATAACAATTTCACACAGGAAA
CAGCTATGACCATGATTACGCCAAGCTTGCATGCCATTTGAGATTGAGAGAGAAAAGGAACGGATGTCAA
ATCCTTATTATCTAGGTGAAGAAGACGAAGAAAGAACTAAGAACTCTAAAGATTTGTTGGACTTGAATGA
GGAGGAAAGTAGTGATAAAAAGCCAGAAACTATTAGATTAAATAGAACCGATAATTCGTTGAATTCTCTA
AGTTTATCTACAACTGAAATCAGCAGAAAGAAGAAGAAGGGAAAGAAGAAAAATAGGGTTCAAGTCTTAT
CCGATGAACCTGTTATCGAAGCCGCTCCCAAAAGGAAAGATGCATTCCAGAAACCCCATGATAATCATTC
AACTCAAAATCCTTTGAAAAAGGACAAGATTAATCTGAGAATGCACTCTCAACTTGAAAATTTTGATTTT
TCCAATTTTGGGCAATCGAGTAACGCAGGAAGAGGATCGCAGGAAGAGGGCAACCTTAGAAAGGAAGACG
AGTTAGAATTAAGTCGTTTAGAGGCCAATCTTATTGTAAAAGATGAAAAGGATAATTTAAGTGATACTGA
AGAAGTTATAGTTATAAAAAAGAAGAAGAAAGGGAAAAAGTCAAAGTCAAAAAACAAACTAAAAACGAAA
GCAAAAAATTCTCCAGAACCAAATGAATTTCTTCGAGACCAAAGCACTGACATTACGGATCCAGGAAGTT
CGGGGTCCAGCGGTTCTTCAGGCGCTAGCATGGATAGCACTGAGAGCGGCTCCACCGAGTCCGTCATCAA
GGAGTTCATGCGCTTCAAGGTGCACATGGAGGGCTCCGTGAACGGCCACGAGTTCGAGATCGAGGGCGAG
GGCGAGGGCCGCCCCTACGAGGGCACCCAGACCGCCAAGCTGAAGGTGACCAAGGGTGGCCCCCTGCCCT
TCGCCTGGGACATCCTGTCCCCTCAGTTCATGTACGGCTCCAAGGCCTACGTGAAGCACCCCGCCGACAT
CCCCGACTACTTGAAGCTGTCCTTCCCCGAGGGCTTCAAGTGGGAGCGCGTGATGAACTTCGAGGACGGC
GGCGTGGTGACCGTGACCCAGGACTCCTCCCTGCAGGACGGCGAGTTCATCTACAAGGTGAAGCTGCGCG
GCACCAACTTCCCCTCCGACGGCCCCGTAATGCAGAAGAAGACTATGGGCTGGGAGGCCTCCTCCGAGCG
GATGTACCCCGAGGACGGCGCCCTGAAGGGCGAGATCAAGCAGAGGCTGAAGCTGAAGGACGGCGGCCAC
TACGACGCTGAGGTCAAGACCACCTACAAGGCCAAGAAGCCCGTGCAGCTGCCCGGCGCCTACAACGTCA
ACATCAAGTTGGACATCACCTCCCACAACGAGGACTACACCATCGTGGAACAGTACGAACGCGCCGAGGG
CCGCCACTCCGGCTCCCAGGGATCTAGCGGCAGCAGTTCTAGCATGGATAGCACTGAGAGCGGCTCCACC
GAGTCCGTCATCAAGGAGTTCATGCGCTTCAAGGTGCACATGGAGGGCTCCGTGAACGGCCACGAGTTCG
AGATCGAGGGCGAGGGCGAGGGCCGCCCCTACGAGGGCACCCAGACCGCCAAGCTGAAGGTGACCAAGGG
TGGCCCCCTGCCCTTCGCCTGGGACATCCTGTCCCCTCAGTTCATGTACGGCTCCAAGGCCTACGTGAAG
CACCCCGCCGACATCCCCGACTACTTGAAGCTGTCCTTCCCCGAGGGCTTCAAGTGGGAGCGCGTGATGA
ACTTCGAGGACGGCGGCGTGGTGACCGTGACCCAGGACTCCTCCCTGCAGGACGGCGAGTTCATCTACAA
GGTGAAGCTGCGCGGCACCAACTTCCCCTCCGACGGCCCCGTAATGCAGAAGAAGACTATGGGCTGGGAG
GCCTCCTCCGAGCGGATGTACCCCGAGGACGGCGCCCTGAAGGGCGAGATCAAGCAGAGGCTGAAGCTGA
AGGACGGCGGCCACTACGACGCTGAGGTCAAGACCACCTACAAGGCCAAGAAGCCCGTGCAGCTGCCCGG
CGCCTACAACGTCAACATCAAGTTGGACATCACCTCCCACAACGAGGACTACACCATCGTGGAACAGTAC
GAACGCGCCGAGGGCCGCCACTCCGGCTCCCAGGGATCTAGCGGCAGCAGTTCTAGCATGGATAGCACTG
AGAGCGGCTCCACCGAGTCCGTCATCAAGGAGTTCATGCGCTTCAAGGTGCACATGGAGGGCTCCGTGAA
CGGCCACGAGTTCGAGATCGAGGGCGAGGGCGAGGGCCGCCCCTACGAGGGCACCCAGACCGCCAAGCTG
AAGGTGACCAAGGGTGGCCCCCTGCCCTTCGCCTGGGACATCCTGTCCCCTCAGTTCATGTACGGCTCCA
AGGCCTACGTGAAGCACCCCGCCGACATCCCCGACTACTTGAAGCTGTCCTTCCCCGAGGGCTTCAAGTG
GGAGCGCGTGATGAACTTCGAGGACGGCGGCGTGGTGACCGTGACCCAGGACTCCTCCCTGCAGGACGGC
GAGTTCATCTACAAGGTGAAGCTGCGCGGCACCAACTTCCCCTCCGACGGCCCCGTAATGCAGAAGAAGA
CTATGGGCTGGGAGGCCTCCTCCGAGCGGATGTACCCCGAGGACGGCGCCCTGAAGGGCGAGATCAAGCA
GAGGCTGAAGCTGAAGGACGGCGGCCACTACGACGCTGAGGTCAAGACCACCTACAAGGCCAAGAAGCCC
GTGCAGCTGCCCGGCGCCTACAACGTCAACATCAAGTTGGACATCACCTCCCACAACGAGGACTACACCA
TCGTGGAACAGTACGAACGCGCCGAGGGCCGCCACTCCGGCTCCCAGGGATCTAGCGGCAGCAGTTCTAG
CATGGATAGCACTGAGAGCGGCTCCACCGAGTCCGTCATCAAGGAGTTCATGCGCTTCAAGGTGCACATG
GAGGGCTCCGTGAACGGCCACGAGTTCGAGATCGAGGGCGAGGGCGAGGGCCGCCCCTACGAGGGCACCC
AGACCGCCAAGCTGAAGGTGACCAAGGGTGGCCCCCTGCCCTTCGCCTGGGACATCCTGTCCCCTCAGTT
CATGTACGGCTCCAAGGCCTACGTGAAGCACCCCGCCGACATCCCCGACTACTTGAAGCTGTCCTTCCCC
GAGGGCTTCAAGTGGGAGCGCGTGATGAACTTCGAGGACGGCGGCGTGGTGACCGTGACCCAGGACTCCT
CCCTGCAGGACGGCGAGTTCATCTACAAGGTGAAGCTGCGCGGCACCAACTTCCCCTCCGACGGCCCCGT
AATGCAGAAGAAGACTATGGGCTGGGAGGCCTCCTCCGAGCGGATGTACCCCGAGGACGGCGCCCTGAAG
GGCGAGATCAAGCAGAGGCTGAAGCTGAAGGACGGCGGCCACTACGACGCTGAGGTCAAGACCACCTACA
AGGCCAAGAAGCCCGTGCAGCTGCCCGGCGCCTACAACGTCAACATCAAGTTGGACATCACCTCCCACAA
CGAGGACTACACCATCGTGGAACAGTACGAACGCGCCGAGGGCCGCCACTCCGGCTCCCAGGGATCTAGC
GGCAGCAGTTCTAGCATGGATAGCACTGAGAGCGGCTCCACCGAGTCCGTCATCAAGGAGTTCATGCGCT
TCAAGGTGCACATGGAGGGCTCCGTGAACGGCCACGAGTTCGAGATCGAGGGCGAGGGCGAGGGCCGCCC
CTACGAGGGCACCCAGACCGCCAAGCTGAAGGTGACCAAGGGTGGCCCCCTGCCCTTCGCCTGGGACATC
CTGTCCCCTCAGTTCATGTACGGCTCCAAGGCCTACGTGAAGCACCCCGCCGACATCCCCGACTACTTGA
AGCTGTCCTTCCCCGAGGGCTTCAAGTGGGAGCGCGTGATGAACTTCGAGGACGGCGGCGTGGTGACCGT
GACCCAGGACTCCTCCCTGCAGGACGGCGAGTTCATCTACAAGGTGAAGCTGCGCGGCACCAACTTCCCC
TCCGACGGCCCCGTAATGCAGAAGAAGACTATGGGCTGGGAGGCCTCCTCCGAGCGGATGTACCCCGAGG
ACGGCGCCCTGAAGGGCGAGATCAAGCAGAGGCTGAAGCTGAAGGACGGCGGCCACTACGACGCTGAGGT
CAAGACCACCTACAAGGCCAAGAAGCCCGTGCAGCTGCCCGGCGCCTACAACGTCAACATCAAGTTGGAC
ATCACCTCCCACAACGAGGACTACACCATCGTGGAACAGTACGAACGCGCCGAGGGCCGCCACTCCGGCT
CCCAGGGATCTAGCGGCAGCAGTTCTAGCATGGATAGCACTGAGAGCGGCTCCACCGAGTCCGTCATCAA
GGAGTTCATGCGCTTCAAGGTGCACATGGAGGGCTCCGTGAACGGCCACGAGTTCGAGATCGAGGGCGAG
GGCGAGGGCCGCCCCTACGAGGGCACCCAGACCGCCAAGCTGAAGGTGACCAAGGGTGGCCCCCTGCCCT
TCGCCTGGGACATCCTGTCCCCTCAGTTCATGTACGGCTCCAAGGCCTACGTGAAGCACCCCGCCGACAT
CCCCGACTACTTGAAGCTGTCCTTCCCCGAGGGCTTCAAGTGGGAGCGCGTGATGAACTTCGAGGACGGC
GGCGTGGTGACCGTGACCCAGGACTCCTCCCTGCAGGACGGCGAGTTCATCTACAAGGTGAAGCTGCGCG
GCACCAACTTCCCCTCCGACGGCCCCGTAATGCAGAAGAAGACTATGGGCTGGGAGGCCTCCTCCGAGCG
GATGTACCCCGAGGACGGCGCCCTGAAGGGCGAGATCAAGCAGAGGCTGAAGCTGAAGGACGGCGGCCAC
TACGACGCTGAGGTCAAGACCACCTACAAGGCCAAGAAGCCCGTGCAGCTGCCCGGCGCCTACAACGTCA
ACATCAAGTTGGACATCACCTCCCACAACGAGGACTACACCATCGTGGAACAGTACGAACGCGCCGAGGG
CCGCCACTCCGGCTCCCAGGGATCTAGCGGCAGCAGTTAAGCGGCCGCCGATAAAAAAATCGAAGTCGTG
AATTCTCAATGACAGCGATTACGTACGTAAACTATAATTAATTTAAGTATTTTATTCTGCATAGTATATT
ATTGCGGTGCACTCAATTTGCCGAAAGAGACGGCATATTTAATAATGACGCGAATGAATCAAAGGCCGCC
AAAGGTAATCATAGACCAGAGATGATTTGCAAAATTATTTGACATACTATTGCTAGTGTAACAATAACAC
AGCATAACTTTGCTTAGACATATATGTCATTTAAGGCAACTATCACCGAGTCGGTACCGAGCTCGAATTC
ACTGGCCGTCGTTTTACAACGTCGTGACTGGGAAAACCCTGGCGTTACCCAACTTAATCGCCTTGCAGCA
CATCCCCCTTTCGCCAGCTGGCGTAATAGCGAAGAGGCCCGCACCGATCGCCCTTCCCAACAGTTGCGCA
GCCTGAATGGCGAATGGCGCCTGATGCGGTATTTTCTCCTTACGCATCTGTGCGGTATTTCACACCGCAT
ATGGTGCACTCTCAGTACAATCTGCTCTGATGCCGCATAGTTAAGCCAGCCCCGACACCCGCCAACACCC
GCTGACGCGCCCTGACGGGCTTGTCTGCTCCCGGCATCCGCTTACAGACAAGCTGTGACCGTCTCCGGGA
GCTGCATGTGTCAGAGGTTTTCACCGTCATCACCGAAACGCGCGAGACGAAAGGGCGGGTAATAACTGAT
ATAATTAAATTGAAGCTCTAATTTGTGAGTTTAGTATACATGCATTTACTTATAATACAGTTTTTTAGTT
TTGCTGGCCGCATCTTCTCAAATATGCTTCCCAGCCTGCTTTTCTGTAACGTTCACCCTCTACCTTAGCA
TCCCTTCCCTTTGCAAATAGTCCTCTTCCAACAATAATAATGTCAGATCCTGTAGAGACCACATCATCCA
CGGTTCTATACTGTTGACCCAATGCGTCTCCCTTGTCATCTAAACCCACACCGGGTGTCATAATCAACCA
ATCGTAACCTTCATCTCTTCCACCCATGTCTCTTTGAGCAATAAAGCCGATAACAAAATCTTTGTCGCTC
TTCGCAATGTCAACAGTACCCTTAGTATATTCTCCAGTAGATAGGGAGCCCTTGCATGACAATTCTGCTA
ACATCAAAAGGCCTCTAGGTTCCTTTGTTACTTCTTCTGCCGCCTGCTTCAAACCGCTAACAATACCTGG
GCCCACCACACCGTGTGCATTCGTAATGTCTGCCCATTCTGCTATTCTGTATACACCCGCAGAGTACTGC
AATTTGACTGTATTACCAATGTCAGCAAATTTTCTGTCTTCGAAGAGTAAAAAATTGTACTTGGCGGATA
ATGCCTTTAGCGGCTTAACTGTGCCCTCCATGGAAAAATCAGTCAAGATATCCACATGTGTTTTTAGTAA
ACAAATTTTGGGACCTAATGCTTCAACTAACTCCAGTAATTCCTTGGTGGTACGAACATCCAATGAAGCA
CACAAGTTTGTTTGCTTTTCGTGCATGATATTAAATAGCTTGGCAGCAACAGGACTAGGATGAGTAGCAG
CACGTTCCTTATATGTAGCTTTCGACATGATTTATCTTCGTTTCCTGCATGTTTTTGTTCTGTGCAGTTG
GGTTAAGAATACTGGGCAATTTCATGTTTCTTCAACACTACATATGCGTATATATACCAATCTAAGTCTG
TGCTCCTTCCTTCGTTCTTCCTTCTGTTCGGAGATTACCGAATCAAAAAAATTTCAAAGAAACCGAAATC
AAAAAAAAGAATAAAAAAAAAATGATGAATTGAATTGAAAAGCTGGCCTCGTGATACGCCTATTTTTATA
GGTTAATGTCATGATAATAATGGTTTCTTAGACGTCAGGTGGCACTTTTCGGGGAAATGTGCGCGGAACC
CCTATTTGTTTATTTTTCTAAATACATTCAAATATGTATCCGCTCATGAGACAATAACCCTGATAAATGC
TTCAATAATATTGAAAAAGGAAGAGTATGAGTATTCAACATTTCCGTGTCGCCCTTATTCCCTTTTTTGC
GGCATTTTGCCTTCCTGTTTTTGCTCACCCAGAAACGCTGGTGAAAGTAAAAGATGCTGAAGATCAGTTG
GGTGCACGAGTGGGTTACATCGAACTGGATCTCAACAGCGGTAAGATCCTTGAGAGTTTTCGCCCCGAAG
AACGTTTTCCAATGATGAGCACTTTTAAAGTTCTGCTATGTGGCGCGGTATTATCCCGTATTGACGCCGG
GCAAGAGCAACTCGGTCGCCGCATACACTATTCTCAGAATGACTTGGTTGAGTACTCACCAGTCACAGAA
AAGCATCTTACGGATGGCATGACAGTAAGAGAATTATGCAGTGCTGCCATAACCATGAGTGATAACACTG
CGGCCAACTTACTTCTGACAACGATCGGAGGACCGAAGGAGCTAACCGCTTTTTTGCACAACATGGGGGA
TCATGTAACTCGCCTTGATCGTTGGGAACCGGAGCTGAATGAAGCCATACCAAACGACGAGCGTGACACC
ACGATGCCTGTAGCAATGGCAACAACGTTGCGCAAACTATTAACTGGCGAACTACTTACTCTAGCTTCCC
GGCAACAATTAATAGACTGGATGGAGGCGGATAAAGTTGCAGGACCACTTCTGCGCTCGGCCCTTCCGGC
TGGCTGGTTTATTGCTGATAAATCTGGAGCCGGTGAGCGTGGGTCTCGCGGTATCATTGCAGCACTGGGG
CCAGATGGTAAGCCCTCCCGTATCGTAGTTATCTACACGACGGGGAGTCAGGCAACTATGGATGAACGAA
ATAGACAGATCGCTGAGATAGGTGCCTCACTGATTAAGCATTGGTAACTGTCAGACCAAGTTTACTCATA
TATACTTTAGATTGATTTAAAACTTCATTTTTAATTTAAAAGGATCTAGGTGAAGATCCTTTTTGATAAT
CTCATGACCAAAATCCCTTAACGTGAGTTTTCGTTCCACTGAGCGTCAGACCCCGTAGAAAAGATCAAAG
GATCTTCTTGAGATCCTTTTTTTCTGCGCGTAATCTGCTGCTTGCAAACAAAAAAACCACCGCTACCAGC
GGTGGTTTGTTTGCCGGATCAAGAGCTACCAACTCTTTTTCCGAAGGTAACTGGCTTCAGCAGAGCGCAG
ATACCAAATACTGTTCTTCTAGTGTAGCCGTAGTTAGGCCACCACTTCAAGAACTCTGTAGCACCGCCTA
CATACCTCGCTCTGCTAATCCTGTTACCAGTGGCTGCTGCCAGTGGCGATAAGTCGTGTCTTACCGGGTT
GGACTCAAGACGATAGTTACCGGATAAGGCGCAGCGGTCGGGCTGAACGGGGGGTTCGTGCACACAGCCC
AGCTTGGAGCGAACGACCTACACCGAACTGAGATACCTACAGCGTGAGCTATGAGAAAGCGCCACGCTTC
CCGAAGGGAGAAAGGCGGACAGGTATCCGGTAAGCGGCAGGGTCGGAACAGGAGAGCGCACGAGGGAGCT
TCCAGGGGGAAACGCCTGGTATCTTTATAGTCCTGTCGGGTTTCGCCACCTCTGACTTGAGCGTCGATTT
TTGTGATGCTCGTCAGGGGGGCGGAGCCTATGGAAAAACGCCAGCAACGCGGCCTTTTTACGGTTCCTGG
CCTTTTGCTGGCCTTTTGCTCACATGTTCTTTCCTGCGTTATCCCCTGATTCTGTGGATAACCGTATTAC
CGCCTTTGAGTGAGCTGATACCGCTCGCCGCAGCCGAACGACCGAGCGCAGCGAGTCAGTGAGCGAGGAA
GCGGAAGA
Features (pLannotate 1.2.2; 16 found; start..end, strand, type, name):
      1..93      +  CDS            lacI (fragment): lac repressor; lacI; The lac repressor binds to the lac operator to inhibit transcription in E. coli. This inhibition can be relieved by adding lactose or isopropyl-β-D-thiogalactopyranoside (IPTG).
    106..127     +  protein_bind   CAP binding site: CAP binding activates transcription in the presence of cAMP. E. coli catabolite activator protein
    142..172     +  promoter       lac promoter: promoter for the E. coli lac operon
    180..196     +  protein_bind   lac operator: The lac repressor binds to the lac operator to inhibit transcription in E. coli. This inhibition can be relieved by adding lactose or isopropyl-β-D-thiogalactopyranoside (IPTG). lac repressor encoded by lacI
    244..894     +  CDS            APL5 (fragment): AP3D_YEAST - Also known as YKS4. Experimental evidence at protein level: Swiss-Prot protein existence level 1. Part of the AP-3 complex, an adaptor-related complex which is not clathrin-associated. The complex is associated with the Golgi region as well as more peripheral structures. It facilitates the budding of vesicles from the Golgi membrane and may be directly involved in trafficking to the vacuole. Required for the transport via the ALP pathway, which directs the transport of the cargo proteins PHO8 and VAM3 to the vacuole. From Saccharomyces cerevisiae (strain ATCC 204508 / S288c) (Bake
    961..2331    +  CDS            tdimer2(12): tdimer2(12) is a basic (constitutively fluorescent) orange fluorescent protein published in 2002, derived from Discosoma sp.. It has low acid sensitivity.
   2389..3759    +  CDS            tdimer2(12): tdimer2(12) is a basic (constitutively fluorescent) orange fluorescent protein published in 2002, derived from Discosoma sp.. It has low acid sensitivity.
   3817..5187    +  CDS            tdimer2(12): tdimer2(12) is a basic (constitutively fluorescent) orange fluorescent protein published in 2002, derived from Discosoma sp.. It has low acid sensitivity.
   5527..5684    +  CDS            lacZα (fragment): LacZα fragment of β-galactosidase; lacZ fragment
   5690..5789    -  misc_feature   bom (fragment): basis of mobility region from pBR322
   5891..5926    -  CDS            rop (fragment): Rop protein, which maintains plasmids at low copy number; rop
   6015..6818    -  CDS            URA3: orotidine-5'-phosphate decarboxylase, required for uracil biosynthesis; S. cerevisiae URA3; yeast auxotrophic marker, counterselectable with 5-fluoroorotic acid (5-FOA)
   6819..7034    -  promoter       URA3 promoter: S. cerevisiae URA3
   7132..7236    +  promoter       AmpR promoter: bla
   7237..8097    +  CDS            AmpR: β-lactamase; bla; confers resistance to ampicillin, carbenicillin, and related antibiotics
   8268..8856    +  rep_origin     ori: high-copy-number ColE1/pMB1/pBR322/pUC origin of replication
