>Addgene plasmid #105253 | YIplac211-APL5-mCherry2Bx6 | addgene full sequence | sequence record 202536 | Addgene NGS Result
GCGCCCAATACGCAAACCGCCTCTCCCCGCGCGTTGGCCGATTCATTAATGCAGCTGGCACGACAGGTTT
CCCGACTGGAAAGCGGGCAGTGAGCGCAACGCAATTAATGTGAGTTAGCTCACTCATTAGGCACCCCAGG
CTTTACACTTTATGCTTCCGGCTCGTATGTTGTGTGGAATTGTGAGCGGATAACAATTTCACACAGGAAA
CAGCTATGACCATGATTACGCCAAGCTTGCATGCCATTTGAGATTGAGAGAGAAAAGGAACGGATGTCAA
ATCCTTATTATCTAGGTGAAGAAGACGAAGAAAGAACTAAGAACTCTAAAGATTTGTTGGACTTGAATGA
GGAGGAAAGTAGTGATAAAAAGCCAGAAACTATTAGATTAAATAGAACCGATAATTCGTTGAATTCTCTA
AGTTTATCTACAACTGAAATCAGCAGAAAGAAGAAGAAGGGAAAGAAGAAAAATAGGGTTCAAGTCTTAT
CCGATGAACCTGTTATCGAAGCCGCTCCCAAAAGGAAAGATGCATTCCAGAAACCCCATGATAATCATTC
AACTCAAAATCCTTTGAAAAAGGACAAGATTAATCTGAGAATGCACTCTCAACTTGAAAATTTTGATTTT
TCCAATTTTGGGCAATCGAGTAACGCAGGAAGAGGATCGCAGGAAGAGGGCAACCTTAGAAAGGAAGACG
AGTTAGAATTAAGTCGTTTAGAGGCCAATCTTATTGTAAAAGATGAAAAGGATAATTTAAGTGATACTGA
AGAAGTTATAGTTATAAAAAAGAAGAAGAAAGGGAAAAAGTCAAAGTCAAAAAACAAACTAAAAACGAAA
GCAAAAAATTCTCCAGAACCAAATGAATTTCTTCGAGACCAAAGCACTGACATTACGGATCCAGGAAGTT
CGGGGTCCAGCGGTTCTTCAGGCGCTAGCATGGATAGCACTGAGAGCGGCTCCACCGAGTCCGTCATCAA
GGAGTTCATGCGCTTCAAGGTGCACATGGAGGGCTCCGTGAACGGCCACGAGTTCGAGATCGAGGGCGAG
GGCGAGGGCCGCCCCTACGAGGGCACCCAGACCGCCAAGCTGAAGGTGACCAAGGGTGGCCCCCTGCCCT
TCGCCTGGGACATCCTGTCCCCTCAGTTCATGTACGGCTCCAAGGCCTACGTGAAGCACCCCGCCGACAT
CCCCGACTACTTGAAGCTGTCCTTCCCCGAGGGCTTCAAGTGGGAGCGCGTGATGAACTTCGAGGACGGC
GGCGTGGTGACCGTGACCCAGGACTCCTCCCTGCAGGACGGCGAGTTCATCTACAAGGTGAAGCTGCGCG
GCACCAACTTCCCCTCCGACGGCCCCGTAATGCAGAAGAAGACTATGGGCTGGGAGGCCTCCTCCGAGCG
GATGTACCCCGAGGACGGCGCCCTGAAGGGCGAGATCAAGCAGAGGCTGAAGCTGAAGGACGGCGGCCAC
TACGACGCTGAGGTCAAGACCACCTACAAGGCCAAGAAGCCCGTGCAGCTGCCCGGCGCCTACAACGTCA
ACATCAAGTTGGACATCACCTCCCACAACGAGGACTACACCATCGTGGAACAGTACGAACGCGCCGAGGG
CCGCCACTCCGGCTCCCAGGGATCTAGCGGCAGCAGTTCTAGCATGGATAGCACTGAGAGCGGCTCCACC
GAGTCCGTCATCAAGGAGTTCATGCGCTTCAAGGTGCACATGGAGGGCTCCGTGAACGGCCACGAGTTCG
AGATCGAGGGCGAGGGCGAGGGCCGCCCCTACGAGGGCACCCAGACCGCCAAGCTGAAGGTGACCAAGGG
TGGCCCCCTGCCCTTCGCCTGGGACATCCTGTCCCCTCAGTTCATGTACGGCTCCAAGGCCTACGTGAAG
CACCCCGCCGACATCCCCGACTACTTGAAGCTGTCCTTCCCCGAGGGCTTCAAGTGGGAGCGCGTGATGA
ACTTCGAGGACGGCGGCGTGGTGACCGTGACCCAGGACTCCTCCCTGCAGGACGGCGAGTTCATCTACAA
GGTGAAGCTGCGCGGCACCAACTTCCCCTCCGACGGCCCCGTAATGCAGAAGAAGACTATGGGCTGGGAG
GCCTCCTCCGAGCGGATGTACCCCGAGGACGGCGCCCTGAAGGGCGAGATCAAGCAGAGGCTGAAGCTGA
AGGACGGCGGCCACTACGACGCTGAGGTCAAGACCACCTACAAGGCCAAGAAGCCCGTGCAGCTGCCCGG
CGCCTACAACGTCAACATCAAGTTGGACATCACCTCCCACAACGAGGACTACACCATCGTGGAACAGTAC
GAACGCGCCGAGGGCCGCCACTCCGGCTCCCAGGGATCTAGCGGCAGCAGTTCTAGCATGGATAGCACTG
AGAGCGGCTCCACCGAGTCCGTCATCAAGGAGTTCATGCGCTTCAAGGTGCACATGGAGGGCTCCGTGAA
CGGCCACGAGTTCGAGATCGAGGGCGAGGGCGAGGGCCGCCCCTACGAGGGCACCCAGACCGCCAAGCTG
AAGGTGACCAAGGGTGGCCCCCTGCCCTTCGCCTGGGACATCCTGTCCCCTCAGTTCATGTACGGCTCCA
AGGCCTACGTGAAGCACCCCGCCGACATCCCCGACTACTTGAAGCTGTCCTTCCCCGAGGGCTTCAAGTG
GGAGCGCGTGATGAACTTCGAGGACGGCGGCGTGGTGACCGTGACCCAGGACTCCTCCCTGCAGGACGGC
GAGTTCATCTACAAGGTGAAGCTGCGCGGCACCAACTTCCCCTCCGACGGCCCCGTAATGCAGAAGAAGA
CTATGGGCTGGGAGGCCTCCTCCGAGCGGATGTACCCCGAGGACGGCGCCCTGAAGGGCGAGATCAAGCA
GAGGCTGAAGCTGAAGGACGGCGGCCACTACGACGCTGAGGTCAAGACCACCTACAAGGCCAAGAAGCCC
GTGCAGCTGCCCGGCGCCTACAACGTCAACATCAAGTTGGACATCACCTCCCACAACGAGGACTACACCA
TCGTGGAACAGTACGAACGCGCCGAGGGCCGCCACTCCGGCTCCCAGGGATCTAGCGGCAGCAGTTCTAG
CATGGATAGCACTGAGAGCGGCTCCACCGAGTCCGTCATCAAGGAGTTCATGCGCTTCAAGGTGCACATG
GAGGGCTCCGTGAACGGCCACGAGTTCGAGATCGAGGGCGAGGGCGAGGGCCGCCCCTACGAGGGCACCC
AGACCGCCAAGCTGAAGGTGACCAAGGGTGGCCCCCTGCCCTTCGCCTGGGACATCCTGTCCCCTCAGTT
CATGTACGGCTCCAAGGCCTACGTGAAGCACCCCGCCGACATCCCCGACTACTTGAAGCTGTCCTTCCCC
GAGGGCTTCAAGTGGGAGCGCGTGATGAACTTCGAGGACGGCGGCGTGGTGACCGTGACCCAGGACTCCT
CCCTGCAGGACGGCGAGTTCATCTACAAGGTGAAGCTGCGCGGCACCAACTTCCCCTCCGACGGCCCCGT
AATGCAGAAGAAGACTATGGGCTGGGAGGCCTCCTCCGAGCGGATGTACCCCGAGGACGGCGCCCTGAAG
GGCGAGATCAAGCAGAGGCTGAAGCTGAAGGACGGCGGCCACTACGACGCTGAGGTCAAGACCACCTACA
AGGCCAAGAAGCCCGTGCAGCTGCCCGGCGCCTACAACGTCAACATCAAGTTGGACATCACCTCCCACAA
CGAGGACTACACCATCGTGGAACAGTACGAACGCGCCGAGGGCCGCCACTCCGGCTCCCAGGGATCTAGC
GGCAGCAGTTCTAGCATGGATAGCACTGAGAGCGGCTCCACCGAGTCCGTCATCAAGGAGTTCATGCGCT
TCAAGGTGCACATGGAGGGCTCCGTGAACGGCCACGAGTTCGAGATCGAGGGCGAGGGCGAGGGCCGCCC
CTACGAGGGCACCCAGACCGCCAAGCTGAAGGTGACCAAGGGTGGCCCCCTGCCCTTCGCCTGGGACATC
CTGTCCCCTCAGTTCATGTACGGCTCCAAGGCCTACGTGAAGCACCCCGCCGACATCCCCGACTACTTGA
AGCTGTCCTTCCCCGAGGGCTTCAAGTGGGAGCGCGTGATGAACTTCGAGGACGGCGGCGTGGTGACCGT
GACCCAGGACTCCTCCCTGCAGGACGGCGAGTTCATCTACAAGGTGAAGCTGCGCGGCACCAACTTCCCC
TCCGACGGCCCCGTAATGCAGAAGAAGACTATGGGCTGGGAGGCCTCCTCCGAGCGGATGTACCCCGAGG
ACGGCGCCCTGAAGGGCGAGATCAAGCAGAGGCTGAAGCTGAAGGACGGCGGCCACTACGACGCTGAGGT
CAAGACCACCTACAAGGCCAAGAAGCCCGTGCAGCTGCCCGGCGCCTACAACGTCAACATCAAGTTGGAC
ATCACCTCCCACAACGAGGACTACACCATCGTGGAACAGTACGAACGCGCCGAGGGCCGCCACTCCGGCT
CCCAGGGATCTAGCGGCAGCAGTTCTAGCATGGATAGCACTGAGAGCGGCTCCACCGAGTCCGTCATCAA
GGAGTTCATGCGCTTCAAGGTGCACATGGAGGGCTCCGTGAACGGCCACGAGTTCGAGATCGAGGGCGAG
GGCGAGGGCCGCCCCTACGAGGGCACCCAGACCGCCAAGCTGAAGGTGACCAAGGGTGGCCCCCTGCCCT
TCGCCTGGGACATCCTGTCCCCTCAGTTCATGTACGGCTCCAAGGCCTACGTGAAGCACCCCGCCGACAT
CCCCGACTACTTGAAGCTGTCCTTCCCCGAGGGCTTCAAGTGGGAGCGCGTGATGAACTTCGAGGACGGC
GGCGTGGTGACCGTGACCCAGGACTCCTCCCTGCAGGACGGCGAGTTCATCTACAAGGTGAAGCTGCGCG
GCACCAACTTCCCCTCCGACGGCCCCGTAATGCAGAAGAAGACTATGGGCTGGGAGGCCTCCTCCGAGCG
GATGTACCCCGAGGACGGCGCCCTGAAGGGCGAGATCAAGCAGAGGCTGAAGCTGAAGGACGGCGGCCAC
TACGACGCTGAGGTCAAGACCACCTACAAGGCCAAGAAGCCCGTGCAGCTGCCCGGCGCCTACAACGTCA
ACATCAAGTTGGACATCACCTCCCACAACGAGGACTACACCATCGTGGAACAGTACGAACGCGCCGAGGG
CCGCCACTCCGGCTCCCAGGGATCTAGCGGCAGCAGTTAAGCGGCCGCCGATAAAAAAATCGAAGTCGTG
AATTCTCAATGACAGCGATTACGTACGTAAACTATAATTAATTTAAGTATTTTATTCTGCATAGTATATT
ATTGCGGTGCACTCAATTTGCCGAAAGAGACGGCATATTTAATAATGACGCGAATGAATCAAAGGCCGCC
AAAGGTAATCATAGACCAGAGATGATTTGCAAAATTATTTGACATACTATTGCTAGTGTAACAATAACAC
AGCATAACTTTGCTTAGACATATATGTCATTTAAGGCAACTATCACCGAGTCGGTACCGAGCTCGAATTC
ACTGGCCGTCGTTTTACAACGTCGTGACTGGGAAAACCCTGGCGTTACCCAACTTAATCGCCTTGCAGCA
CATCCCCCTTTCGCCAGCTGGCGTAATAGCGAAGAGGCCCGCACCGATCGCCCTTCCCAACAGTTGCGCA
GCCTGAATGGCGAATGGCGCCTGATGCGGTATTTTCTCCTTACGCATCTGTGCGGTATTTCACACCGCAT
ATGGTGCACTCTCAGTACAATCTGCTCTGATGCCGCATAGTTAAGCCAGCCCCGACACCCGCCAACACCC
GCTGACGCGCCCTGACGGGCTTGTCTGCTCCCGGCATCCGCTTACAGACAAGCTGTGACCGTCTCCGGGA
GCTGCATGTGTCAGAGGTTTTCACCGTCATCACCGAAACGCGCGAGACGAAAGGGCGGGTAATAACTGAT
ATAATTAAATTGAAGCTCTAATTTGTGAGTTTAGTATACATGCATTTACTTATAATACAGTTTTTTAGTT
TTGCTGGCCGCATCTTCTCAAATATGCTTCCCAGCCTGCTTTTCTGTAACGTTCACCCTCTACCTTAGCA
TCCCTTCCCTTTGCAAATAGTCCTCTTCCAACAATAATAATGTCAGATCCTGTAGAGACCACATCATCCA
CGGTTCTATACTGTTGACCCAATGCGTCTCCCTTGTCATCTAAACCCACACCGGGTGTCATAATCAACCA
ATCGTAACCTTCATCTCTTCCACCCATGTCTCTTTGAGCAATAAAGCCGATAACAAAATCTTTGTCGCTC
TTCGCAATGTCAACAGTACCCTTAGTATATTCTCCAGTAGATAGGGAGCCCTTGCATGACAATTCTGCTA
ACATCAAAAGGCCTCTAGGTTCCTTTGTTACTTCTTCTGCCGCCTGCTTCAAACCGCTAACAATACCTGG
GCCCACCACACCGTGTGCATTCGTAATGTCTGCCCATTCTGCTATTCTGTATACACCCGCAGAGTACTGC
AATTTGACTGTATTACCAATGTCAGCAAATTTTCTGTCTTCGAAGAGTAAAAAATTGTACTTGGCGGATA
ATGCCTTTAGCGGCTTAACTGTGCCCTCCATGGAAAAATCAGTCAAGATATCCACATGTGTTTTTAGTAA
ACAAATTTTGGGACCTAATGCTTCAACTAACTCCAGTAATTCCTTGGTGGTACGAACATCCAATGAAGCA
CACAAGTTTGTTTGCTTTTCGTGCATGATATTAAATAGCTTGGCAGCAACAGGACTAGGATGAGTAGCAG
CACGTTCCTTATATGTAGCTTTCGACATGATTTATCTTCGTTTCCTGCATGTTTTTGTTCTGTGCAGTTG
GGTTAAGAATACTGGGCAATTTCATGTTTCTTCAACACTACATATGCGTATATATACCAATCTAAGTCTG
TGCTCCTTCCTTCGTTCTTCCTTCTGTTCGGAGATTACCGAATCAAAAAAATTTCAAGGAAACCGAAATC
AAAAAAAAGAATAAAAAAAAAATGATGAATTGAAAAGCTGGCCTCGTGATACGCCTATTTTTATAGGTTA
ATGTCATGATAATAATGGTTTCTTAGACGTCAGGTGGCACTTTTCGGGGAAATGTGCGCGGAACCCCTAT
TTGTTTATTTTTCTAAATACATTCAAATATGTATCCGCTCATGAGACAATAACCCTGATAAATGCTTCAA
TAATATTGAAAAAGGAAGAGTATGAGTATTCAACATTTCCGTGTCGCCCTTATTCCCTTTTTTGCGGCAT
TTTGCCTTCCTGTTTTTGCTCACCCAGAAACGCTGGTGAAAGTAAAAGATGCTGAAGATCAGTTGGGTGC
ACGAGTGGGTTACATCGAACTGGATCTCAACAGCGGTAAGATCCTTGAGAGTTTTCGCCCCGAAGAACGT
TTTCCAATGATGAGCACTTTTAAAGTTCTGCTATGTGGCGCGGTATTATCCCGTATTGACGCCGGGCAAG
AGCAACTCGGTCGCCGCATACACTATTCTCAGAATGACTTGGTTGAGTACTCACCAGTCACAGAAAAGCA
TCTTACGGATGGCATGACAGTAAGAGAATTATGCAGTGCTGCCATAACCATGAGTGATAACACTGCGGCC
AACTTACTTCTGACAACGATCGGAGGACCGAAGGAGCTAACCGCTTTTTTGCACAACATGGGGGATCATG
TAACTCGCCTTGATCGTTGGGAACCGGAGCTGAATGAAGCCATACCAAACGACGAGCGTGACACCACGAT
GCCTGTAGCAATGGCAACAACGTTGCGCAAACTATTAACTGGCGAACTACTTACTCTAGCTTCCCGGCAA
CAATTAATAGACTGGATGGAGGCGGATAAAGTTGCAGGACCACTTCTGCGCTCGGCCCTTCCGGCTGGCT
GGTTTATTGCTGATAAATCTGGAGCCGGTGAGCGTGGGTCTCGCGGTATCATTGCAGCACTGGGGCCAGA
TGGTAAGCCCTCCCGTATCGTAGTTATCTACACGACGGGGAGTCAGGCAACTATGGATGAACGAAATAGA
CAGATCGCTGAGATAGGTGCCTCACTGATTAAGCATTGGTAACTGTCAGACCAAGTTTACTCATATATAC
TTTAGATTGATTTAAAACTTCATTTTTAATTTAAAAGGATCTAGGTGAAGATCCTTTTTGATAATCTCAT
GACCAAAATCCCTTAACGTGAGTTTTCGTTCCACTGAGCGTCAGACCCCGTAGAAAAGATCAAAGGATCT
TCTTGAGATCCTTTTTTTCTGCGCGTAATCTGCTGCTTGCAAACAAAAAAACCACCGCTACCAGCGGTGG
TTTGTTTGCCGGATCAAGAGCTACCAACTCTTTTTCCGAAGGTAACTGGCTTCAGCAGAGCGCAGATACC
AAATACTGTTCTTCTAGTGTAGCCGTAGTTAGGCCACCACTTCAAGAACTCTGTAGCACCGCCTACATAC
CTCGCTCTGCTAATCCTGTTACCAGTGGCTGCTGCCAGTGGCGATAAGTCGTGTCTTACCGGGTTGGACT
CAAGACGATAGTTACCGGATAAGGCGCAGCGGTCGGGCTGAACGGGGGGTTCGTGCACACAGCCCAGCTT
GGAGCGAACGACCTACACCGAACTGAGATACCTACAGCGTGAGCTATGAGAAAGCGCCACGCTTCCCGAA
GGGAGAAAGGCGGACAGGTATCCGGTAAGCGGCAGGGTCGGAACAGGAGAGCGCACGAGGGAGCTTCCAG
GGGGAAACGCCTGGTATCTTTATAGTCCTGTCGGGTTTCGCCACCTCTGACTTGAGCGTCGATTTTTGTG
ATGCTCGTCAGGGGGGCGGAGCCTATGGAAAAACGCCAGCAACGCGGCCTTTTTACGGTTCCTGGCCTTT
TGCTGGCCTTTTGCTCACATGTTCTTTCCTGCGTTATCCCCTGATTCTGTGGATAACCGTATTACCGCCT
TTGAGTGAGCTGATACCGCTCGCCGCAGCCGAACGACCGAGCGCAGCGAGTCAGTGAGCGAGGAAGCGGA
AGA
Features (pLannotate 1.2.2; 16 found; start..end, strand, type, name):
      1..93      +  CDS            lacI (fragment): lac repressor; lacI; The lac repressor binds to the lac operator to inhibit transcription in E. coli. This inhibition can be relieved by adding lactose or isopropyl-β-D-thiogalactopyranoside (IPTG).
    106..127     +  protein_bind   CAP binding site: CAP binding activates transcription in the presence of cAMP. E. coli catabolite activator protein
    142..172     +  promoter       lac promoter: promoter for the E. coli lac operon
    180..196     +  protein_bind   lac operator: The lac repressor binds to the lac operator to inhibit transcription in E. coli. This inhibition can be relieved by adding lactose or isopropyl-β-D-thiogalactopyranoside (IPTG). lac repressor encoded by lacI
    244..894     +  CDS            APL5 (fragment): AP3D_YEAST - Also known as YKS4. Experimental evidence at protein level: Swiss-Prot protein existence level 1. Part of the AP-3 complex, an adaptor-related complex which is not clathrin-associated. The complex is associated with the Golgi region as well as more peripheral structures. It facilitates the budding of vesicles from the Golgi membrane and may be directly involved in trafficking to the vacuole. Required for the transport via the ALP pathway, which directs the transport of the cargo proteins PHO8 and VAM3 to the vacuole. From Saccharomyces cerevisiae (strain ATCC 204508 / S288c) (Bake
    961..2331    +  CDS            tdimer2(12): tdimer2(12) is a basic (constitutively fluorescent) orange fluorescent protein published in 2002, derived from Discosoma sp.. It has low acid sensitivity.
   2389..3759    +  CDS            tdimer2(12): tdimer2(12) is a basic (constitutively fluorescent) orange fluorescent protein published in 2002, derived from Discosoma sp.. It has low acid sensitivity.
   3817..5187    +  CDS            tdimer2(12): tdimer2(12) is a basic (constitutively fluorescent) orange fluorescent protein published in 2002, derived from Discosoma sp.. It has low acid sensitivity.
   5527..5684    +  CDS            lacZα (fragment): LacZα fragment of β-galactosidase; lacZ fragment
   5690..5789    -  misc_feature   bom (fragment): basis of mobility region from pBR322
   5891..5926    -  CDS            rop (fragment): Rop protein, which maintains plasmids at low copy number; rop
   6015..6818    -  CDS            URA3: orotidine-5'-phosphate decarboxylase, required for uracil biosynthesis; S. cerevisiae URA3; yeast auxotrophic marker, counterselectable with 5-fluoroorotic acid (5-FOA)
   6819..7034    -  promoter       URA3 promoter: S. cerevisiae URA3
   7127..7231    +  promoter       AmpR promoter: bla
   7232..8092    +  CDS            AmpR: β-lactamase; bla; confers resistance to ampicillin, carbenicillin, and related antibiotics
   8263..8851    +  rep_origin     ori: high-copy-number ColE1/pMB1/pBR322/pUC origin of replication
