[The description below was written by a language model from this plasmid's Addgene catalogue record and pLannotate feature annotations shown in this document.]
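Description:
YIplac211-APL5-mCherry2Bx6 is a yeast integrating plasmid built on the YIplac211 backbone. It is designed to replace the chromosomal APL5 gene of Saccharomyces cerevisiae with a version encoding Apl5 fused at its C terminus to six tandem copies of the red fluorescent protein mCherry2B. The feature tables show no yeast replication origin, so the plasmid can persist in yeast only by recombining into the genome. In E. coli it is propagated through a high-copy ColE1/pUC-type origin with ampicillin resistance (AmpR). Remnants of the lac promoter/operator and lacZα regions flank the cloning site.

The insert sits between the SphI and KpnI sites. It carries only a fragment of the APL5 coding sequence, presumably the 3′ portion given the C-terminal tag, followed by the fluorescent tag array. The automated annotation labels this array as three blocks of the tandem-dimer DsRed derivative tdimer2(12). Each block is about the length of two fluorescent protein units, which fits the six mCherry2B copies named in the catalogue entry, so the tdimer label is best read as a homology match. No yeast promoter is annotated upstream, consistent with the tagged gene being expressed from the native APL5 locus after integration. About 340 bp between the tag and lacZα is unannotated, and the record does not say what it contains.

URA3 with its own promoter supports the pop-in/pop-out strategy: integrants are selected by uracil prototrophy, and 5-FOA counterselection then recovers cells that have excised the vector and kept the tagged allele. Apl5 is the delta subunit of the AP-3 adaptor complex, which acts in Golgi-to-vacuole transport, so the multi-copy tag likely serves as a bright marker for imaging AP-3 at endogenous expression levels. The depositor and sequencing-derived records differ by only five nucleotides in length and carry identical annotations.
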