Addgene plasmid #105253: YIplac211-APL5-mCherry2Bx6
Purpose: Plasmid for pop-in/pop-out replacement of Apl5 with Apl5-mCherry2Bx6.
Depositing lab: Benjamin Glick. Depositing organization: University of Chicago. Publication: Budding Yeast Has a Minimal Endomembrane System. Day KJ, Casler JC, Glick BS. Dev Cell. 2018 Jan 8;44(1):56-72.e4. doi: 10.1016/j.devcel.2017.12.014. Epub 2018 Jan 8. PubMed 29316441.
Backbone
  Vector backbone: YIplac211
  Backbone size w/o insert (bp): 3797
  Total vector size (bp): 9038
  Vector type: Yeast Expression
  Selectable markers: URA3
Growth in bacteria
  Bacterial resistance: Ampicillin, 100 μg/mL
  Growth temperature: 37°C
  Growth strain: DH5alpha
  Copy number: Unknown
Gene/Insert
  Gene/Insert name: Apl5
  Species: S. cerevisiae (budding yeast)
  Entrez Gene: APL5 (a.k.a. YPL195W, YKS4)
  Tag / fusion protein: mCherry2Bx6 (C terminal on insert)
  Cloning method: Restriction Enzyme; 5′ cloning site SphI (not destroyed); 3′ cloning site KpnI (not destroyed)
  Sequencing primers: 5′ M13 REVERSE; 3′ M13 FORWARD
Terms and licenses: Academic/Nonprofit Terms; Industry Terms: Not Available to Industry
How to cite: YIplac211-APL5-mCherry2Bx6 was a gift from Benjamin Glick (Addgene plasmid # 105253 ; http://n2t.net/addgene:105253 ; RRID:Addgene_105253)
